Addgene plasmid #214999: hTMEM115-TEV-3xHA-P2A-mNeonGreen HDR template
Purpose: Endogenously tag human TMEM115 with a C-terminal 3xHA tag in addition to cytosolic mNG for cell sorting.
Depositing lab: Wade Harper. Publication: Spatiotemporal proteomic profiling of cellular responses to NLRP3 agonists. Hollingsworth LR, Veeraraghavan P, Paulo JA, Harper JW. bioRxiv 2024.04.19.590338 10.1101/2024.04.19.590338.
Backbone
  Vector backbone: pTwist-Amp
  Vector type: HDR template
  Selectable markers: mNeonGreen
Growth in bacteria
  Bacterial resistance: Ampicillin, 100 μg/mL
  Growth temperature: 37°C
  Growth strain: DH5alpha
  Copy number: High Copy
Gene/Insert
  Gene/Insert name: hTMEM115-TEV-3xHA-P2A-mNeonGreen HDR template
  Species: H. sapiens (human)
  Entrez Gene: TMEM115 (a.k.a. PL6)
  Promoter: None
  Tag / fusion protein: 3xHA (C terminal on insert)
  Cloning method: Unknown
  Sequencing primers: 5′ Unknown
Terms and licenses: Academic/Nonprofit Terms; Industry Terms: Not Available to Industry
Depositor comments: Use either of the following guides: GTCTGGAGTTACAGCGTCGGGGG or CCGCTCATTGAGTGCCTTCAGGG (in both cases, the PAM is the final GGG) . Additional data, code, and other details related to this work (Hollingsworth et al. 2024) are available at https://harperlab.pubpub.org/pub/nlrp3/.
How to cite: hTMEM115-TEV-3xHA-P2A-mNeonGreen HDR template was a gift from Wade Harper (Addgene plasmid # 214999 ; http://n2t.net/addgene:214999 ; RRID:Addgene_214999)
