[The description below was written by a language model from this plasmid's Addgene catalogue record and pLannotate feature annotations shown in this document.]
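Description:
hTMEM115-TEV-3xHA-P2A-mNeonGreen HDR template is a 4.2 kb donor plasmid for CRISPR-mediated homology-directed repair, built on the pTwist-Amp synthetic-gene backbone. It is maintained in E. coli as a high-copy plasmid through a ColE1/pUC-type origin and selected with ampicillin via the bla promoter and β-lactamase gene. The annotation also picks up a short lacZα remnant and an attB1-like site in the backbone; neither has a stated role in the design.

The insert carries no promoter, because it is meant to be integrated at the 3′ end of the endogenous human TMEM115 (PL6) coding sequence and expressed from the native locus. The feature table shows, on the reverse strand, a fragment of the TMEM115 coding region directly followed by a TEV protease cleavage site, and then mNeonGreen spanning the sequence numbering origin. The 3xHA tag and P2A peptide named in the construct title would lie in the unannotated gap between the TEV site and mNeonGreen, though the automated annotation did not call them. The TMEM115 fragment presumably forms part of the upstream homology arm, and the downstream arm is likewise not annotated. After correct knock-in, TMEM115 is produced with a C-terminal, TEV-cleavable 3xHA epitope. The P2A ribosome-skipping sequence releases mNeonGreen as a separate cytosolic protein, which acts as a fluorescent marker for sorting edited cells rather than as a drug selection. The depositor notes that the template should be paired with either of two specified guide RNAs targeting the locus. It was deposited with a spatiotemporal proteomics study of cellular responses to NLRP3 agonists.
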