Features (pLannotate 1.2.2; 8 found; start..end, strand, type, name):
    207..225     -  CDS            TEV site (fragment): tobacco etch virus (TEV) protease recognition and cleavage site
    226..429     -  CDS            TMEM115 (fragment): TM115_HUMAN - Also known as PL6 From Homo sapiens (Human).
    923..966     +  CDS            lacZα (fragment): LacZα fragment of β-galactosidase; lacZ fragment
   1053..1157    +  promoter       AmpR promoter: bla
   1158..2018    +  CDS            AmpR: β-lactamase; bla; confers resistance to ampicillin, carbenicillin, and related antibiotics
   2118..2142    +  protein_bind   attB1: mutant version of attB; recombination site for the Gateway® BP reaction BP Clonase™
   2259..2847    +  rep_origin     ori: high-copy-number ColE1/pMB1/pBR322/pUC origin of replication
   3547..52      -  CDS            mNeonGreen (fragment) (across the origin): bright monomeric yellow-green fluorescent protein derived from LanYFP (Shaner et al., 2013)
>Addgene plasmid #214999 | hTMEM115-TEV-3xHA-P2A-mNeonGreen HDR template | addgene full sequence | sequence record 429345 | Addgene NGS Result
CTCATGTGTCGCTGGGAGAGAGGCCATGTTATCCTCCTCGCCCTTGCTCACCGGTCCAGGATTCTCTTCG
ACATCTCCGGCTTGTTTCAGCAGAGAGAAGTTTGTTGCGCCGGATCCTGCGTAGTCTGGGACGTCATAGG
GGTACCCGGCATAGTCGGGCACGTCGTAGGGATAGCCAGCGTAATCCGGAACATCATACGGGTAGCCCTG
GAAGTACAGGTTTTCCAGCGTCGGGGGAGCTGCCTCGAAGGTGATTAGACTGGATTCTGGGGCAGCCCCC
TTCCCTGGGGGTGTGGGAGCTTTGTCTGAGGGCAGGGGGCTGTCCACCTTGGCCCCAGACTCCTCTTCAT
CATCATCCATGCTGGGCCAGATGGACTGGTCTTCCACTCTCTTCAGCCGCTCATTGAGGGCTTTGAGTGC
CAGTTGCCTGGGGCCAGAGGAGAGAGGAAAGGTCACTCTGGGTTTGGCCTTGGCTCATGCCCTCTACCCT
TCCGCAGCAGGCTGACTCCTCACCGTACCACCTAGACTCCTCCCCCAGAATCCTATGTTTCCCCTTCACC
ATGCAGAGCCTGGGACTCCCCAGAGATTGGTTTAGGACCCACTCTGCCATCAGAATGATAACCCAAAGGC
TCTAAGAATCTTCCCTCCATAGCTGAGGCACCTCCGGGATGGGAAGGTCAGCTGGGTGTCTGCCAGACTG
CCCACGAGGCCAGCCACCAGGAATGGTTCTGAGGGTGGTATCTAAGGGTCAGTGGAACTAGTGCCCTAGG
GCAGATGGGTGGAACGGCAAGTTCTGGAGTTTCCAGGAGTTTCTGCCTGGGTGCTGGCATCACATCCAAG
GGAAGGGTTATTAATTCTCCCCCTCTCCTGAGGTCAGGCGGAATGGCACTTCCTTATTCCAGATGCGTGC
GGATTATGCATGACTGGCCGTCGTTTTACAACGTCGTGACTGGGAAAACCCTGGCGCTTGTGGTGGATCA
CAGTTATTGGAGACTTCCTTGGCCGTACGATGGGTTTTGTTTCAGGTATCTGGCACTTTTCGGGGAAATG
TGCGCGGAACCCCTATTTGTTTATTTTTCTAAATACATTCAAATATGTATCCGCTCATGAGACAATAACC
CTGATAAATGCTTCAATAATATTGAAAAAGGAAGAGTATGAGTATTCAACATTTCCGTGTCGCCCTTATT
CCCTTTTTTGCGGCATTTTGCCTTCCTGTTTTTGCTCACCCAGAAACGCTGGTGAAAGTAAAAGATGCTG
AAGATCAGTTGGGTGCACGAGTGGGTTACATCGAACTGGATCTCAACAGCGGTAAGATCCTTGAGAGTTT
TCGCCCCGAAGAACGTTTTCCAATGATGAGCACTTTTAAAGTTCTGCTATGTGGCGCGGTATTATCCCGT
ATTGACGCCGGGCAAGAGCAACTCGGTCGCCGCATACACTATTCTCAGAATGACTTGGTTGAGTACTCAC
CAGTCACAGAAAAGCATCTTACGGATGGCATGACAGTAAGAGAATTATGCAGTGCTGCCATAACCATGAG
TGATAACACTGCGGCCAACTTACTTCTGACAACGATCGGAGGACCGAAGGAGCTAACCGCTTTTTTGCAC
AACATGGGGGATCATGTAACTCGCCTTGATCGTTGGGAACCGGAGCTGAATGAAGCCATACCAAACGACG
AGCGTGACACCACGATGCCTGTAGCAATGGCAACAACGTTGCGCAAACTATTAACTGGCGAACTACTTAC
TCTAGCTTCCCGGCAACAATTAATAGACTGGATGGAGGCGGATAAAGTTGCAGGACCACTTCTGCGCTCG
GCCCTTCCGGCTGGCTGGTTTATTGCTGATAAATCTGGAGCCGGTGAGCGTGGCTCTCGCGGTATCATTG
CAGCACTGGGGCCAGATGGTAAGCCCTCCCGTATCGTAGTTATCTACACGACGGGGAGTCAGGCAACTAT
GGATGAACGAAATAGACAGATCGCTGAGATAGGTGCCTCACTGATTAAGCATTGGTAACTGTCAGACCAA
GTTTACTCATATATACTTTAGATTGATTTAAAACTTCATTTTTAATTTAAAAGGATCTAGGTGAAGATCC
TTGAATTGCCATTATCAACAAGTTTGTACAAAAAAGCAGGCTCCGAATTGGTATCACGAGGACGATTTGA
AGCCCCCTACCCATTTACGCTGACTTGACGGGACGGCGGCTTTGTTGAATAGAGCGTCAGACCCCGTAGA
AAAGATCAAAGGATCTTCTTGAGATCCTTTTTTTCTGCGCGTAATCTGCTGCTTGCAAACAAAAAAACCA
CCGCTACCAGCGGTGGTTTGTTTGCCGGATCAAGAGCTACCAACTCTTTTTCCGAAGGTAACTGGCTTCA
GCAGAGCGCAGATACCAAATACTGTTCTTCTAGTGTAGCCGTAGTTAGGCCACCACTTCAAGAACTCTGT
AGCACCGCCTACATACCTCGCTCTGCTAATCCTGTTACCAGTGGCTGCTGCCAGTGGCGATAAGTCGTGT
CTTACCGGGTTGGACTCAAGACGATAGTTACCGGATAAGGCGCAGCGGTCGGGCTGAACGGGGGGTTCGT
GCACACAGCCCAGCTTGGAGCGAACGACCTACACCGAACTGAGATACCTACAGCGTGAGCTATGAGAAAG
CGCCACGCTTCCCGAAGGGAGAAAGGCGGACAGGTATCCGGTAAGCGGCAGGGTCGGAACAGGAGAGCGC
ACGAGGGAGCTTCCAGGGGGAAACGCCTGGTATCTTTATAGTCCTGTCGGGTTTCGCCACCTCTGACTTG
AGCGTCGATTTTTGTGATGCTCGTCAGGGGGGCGGAGCCTATGGAAAAACGCCAGCAACGCGGCCTTTTT
ACGGTTCCTGGCCTTTTGCTGGCCTTTTGCTCACATGTTCTTTCCAGCGACATATGCCATACGCCGAACT
GAACTCCACCTAATGTCTTGGAGATTGTCGGATAGCGCGGAATAGGATTGTGCCCTCTGAGCGGATAACA
ATTTCACACAGGAAACAGCTATGACCATGACACATGCATCCACCATCGCAGACTTATCATCACTGAGCCT
CCACCTAGCCTCCTGACAGGAACAGTCTTTCTGGGGATGGGCAGGGATGTGCAGCCCCAGGTCGGCTCCT
GCATTTGCTGGGCCCCCAGAACATTTTTGGCAAATCCTTGCCTTGGCTCAGGGCTCTCGGCAACCAGTTT
CAGATGTGAGGGCCGGCCCAGGAGCTGTGGCATCAGTGTCCCTGCAGCCACTTGCTTGGGGCTGCCAGCT
GATGTACATTCTTACCTCAGATGAGGGCCTGGACTGGCCGATGCCTCAGAGGCTCCGGGCCTGGCATAGT
GGTTGTCTGGAGTTGGAACCAGGTAGCAAGAGTCCTGGGTAGTGTTGGCGAGAAACAGCAGAAGGCCATG
GAAAGCCCCAGCAGGCCTTCTTCCCTCTCCTCAGAGCAGTCAGGTGCCCTGGAGTAGCTGAGAGGATGTC
AAGGGGGGCTTGGGAGGGGAGGTGCCACACTCAAGGTGGTCTGGAGTTACTTGTACAGCTCGTCCATGCC
CATCACATCGGTAAAGGCCTTTTGCCACTCCTTGAAGTTGAGCTCGGTCTTGGAGTGCTTGAGCTCCGTC
TTACGGAACACGTACATCGGCTGGTTCTTCAGATAGTTAGCCGCCATTGGCTTGGCAAAGGTGTAGGTGG
TCCGCGCAGTGCTCCGGTAGCGCTTGCCATTTCCAGTGGTGTAACTCCACTTAAAGGTACTGATGATGGT
TTTGTCGTTGGGGTAAGTCTTCTTCGACCTGCACCAGTCCGCAGCGGTCAGCGAGTTGGTCATCACAGGA
CCGTCAGCAGGGAAACCAGTCCCCTTCACCTGGGCCTCTCCTTTGATGTGGCTTCCCTCGTAGGTGTAGC
GGTAGTTAACAGTAAGGGAGGCACCATCTTCAAACTGCATTGTGCGATGGACTTGGTATCCGGAGCCATC
TACCATGGCGGCCTGGAAAGGCGACATCCCGTCAGGGTAGGGCAGGTACTGATGGAAGCCATACCCGATA
TGAGGGACCAGAATCCAGGGGGAGAACTGGAGGTCACCCTTGGTGGACTTCAGGTTTAACTCCTCATAAC
CATCATTTGGATTGCCGGTGCCCTGACCCACCATGTCAAAGTCCACACCGTTGATGGAGCCAAAGATGTG
TAA
