>Addgene plasmid #214999 | hTMEM115-TEV-3xHA-P2A-mNeonGreen HDR template | depositor partial sequence | sequence record 419288 | Homology arms and tags
CAGGAGAGGGGGAGAATTAATAACCCTTCCCTTGGATGTGATGCCAGCACCCAGGCAGAAACTCCTGGAA
ACTCCAGAACTTGCCGTTCCACCCATCTGCCCTAGGGCACTAGTTCCACTGACCCTTAGATACCACCCTC
AGAACCATTCCTGGTGGCTGGCCTCGTGGGCAGTCTGGCAGACACCCAGCTGACCTTCCCATCCCGGAGG
TGCCTCAGCTATGGAGGGAAGATTCTTAGAGCCTTTGGGTTATCATTCTGATGGCAGAGTGGGTCCTAAA
CCAATCTCTGGGGAGTCCCAGGCTCTGCATGGTGAAGGGGAAACATAGGATTCTGGGGGAGGAGTCTAGG
TGGTACGGTGAGGAGTCAGCCTGCTGCGGAAGGGTAGAGGGCATGAGCCAAGGCCAAACCCAGAGTGACC
TTTCCTCTCTCCTCTGGCCCCAGGCAACTGGCACTCAAAGCCCTCAATGAGCGGCTGAAGAGAGTGGAAG
ACCAGTCCATCTGGCCCAGCATGGATGATGATGAAGAGGAGTCTGGGGCCAAGGTGGACAGCCCCCTGCC
CTCAGACAAAGCTCCCACACCCCCAGGGAAGGGGGCTGCCCCAGAATCCAGTCTAATCACCTTCGAGGCA
GCTCCCCCGACGCTGGAAAACCTGTACTTCCAGGGCTACCCGTATGATGTTCCGGATTACGCTGGCTATC
CCTACGACGTGCCCGACTATGCCGGGTACCCCTATGACGTCCCAGACTACGCAGGATCCGGCGCAACAAA
CTTCTCTCTGCTGAAACAAGCCGGAGATGTCGAAGAGAATCCTGGACCGGTGAGCAAGGGCGAGGAGGAT
AACATGGCCTCTCTCCCAGCGACACATGAGTTACACATCTTTGGCTCCATCAACGGTGTGGACTTTGACA
TGGTGGGTCAGGGCACCGGCAATCCAAATGATGGTTATGAGGAGTTAAACCTGAAGTCCACCAAGGGTGA
CCTCCAGTTCTCCCCCTGGATTCTGGTCCCTCATATCGGGTATGGCTTCCATCAGTACCTGCCCTACCCT
GACGGGATGTCGCCTTTCCAGGCCGCCATGGTAGATGGCTCCGGATACCAAGTCCATCGCACAATGCAGT
TTGAAGATGGTGCCTCCCTTACTGTTAACTACCGCTACACCTACGAGGGAAGCCACATCAAAGGAGAGGC
CCAGGTGAAGGGGACTGGTTTCCCTGCTGACGGTCCTGTGATGACCAACTCGCTGACCGCTGCGGACTGG
TGCAGGTCGAAGAAGACTTACCCCAACGACAAAACCATCATCAGTACCTTTAAGTGGAGTTACACCACTG
GAAATGGCAAGCGCTACCGGAGCACTGCGCGGACCACCTACACCTTTGCCAAGCCAATGGCGGCTAACTA
TCTGAAGAACCAGCCGATGTACGTGTTCCGTAAGACGGAGCTCAAGCACTCCAAGACCGAGCTCAACTTC
AAGGAGTGGCAAAAGGCCTTTACCGATGTGATGGGCATGGACGAGCTGTACAAGTAACTCCAGACCACCT
TGAGTGTGGCACCTCCCCTCCCAAGCCCCCCTTGACATCCTCTCAGCTACTCCAGGGCACCTGACTGCTC
TGAGGAGAGGGAAGAAGGCCTGCTGGGGCTTTCCATGGCCTTCTGCTGTTTCTCGCCAACACTACCCAGG
ACTCTTGCTACCTGGTTCCAACTCCAGACAACCACTATGCCAGGCCCGGAGCCTCTGAGGCATCGGCCAG
TCCAGGCCCTCATCTGAGGTAAGAATGTACATCAGCTGGCAGCCCCAAGCAAGTGGCTGCAGGGACACTG
ATGCCACAGCTCCTGGGCCGGCCCTCACATCTGAAACTGGTTGCCGAGAGCCCTGAGCCAAGGCAAGGAT
TTGCCAAAAATGTTCTGGGGGCCCAGCAAATGCAGGAGCCGACCTGGGGCTGCACATCCCTGCCCATCCC
CAGAAAGACTGTTCCTGTCAGG
